>Addgene plasmid #193041 | pCAG-CAPN7-OSF | addgene full sequence | sequence record 378988 | Addgene NGS Result
GGTCGACATTGATTATTGACTAGTTATTAATAGTAATCAATTACGGGGTCATTAGTTCATAGCCCATATA
TGGAGTTCCGCGTTACATAACTTACGGTAAATGGCCCGCCTGGCTGACCGCCCAACGACCCCCGCCCATT
GACGTCAATAATGACGTATGTTCCCATAGTAACGCCAATAGGGACTTTCCATTGACGTCAATGGGTGGAG
TATTTACGGTAAACTGCCCACTTGGCAGTACATCAAGTGTATCATATGCCAAGTACGCCCCCTATTGACG
TCAATGACGGTAAATGGCCCGCCTGGCATTATGCCCAGTACATGACCTTATGGGACTTTCCTACTTGGCA
GTACATCTACGTATTAGTCATCGCTATTACCATGGTCGAGGTGAGCCCCACGTTCTGCTTCACTCTCCCC
ATCTCCCCCCCCTCCCCACCCCCAATTTTGTATTTATTTATTTTTTAATTATTTTGTGCAGCGATGGGGG
CGGGGGGGGGGGGGGGGCGCGCGCCRGGSGGGGSGGGGSGGGGSGRGGGGSGGGGSGGGGSGRGGCGGAG
AGGTGCGGCGGCAGCCAATCAGAGCGGCGCGCTCCGAAAGTTTCCTTTTATGGCGAGGCGGCGGCGGCGG
CGGCCCTATAAAAAGCGAAGCGCGCGGCGGGCGGGAGTCGCTGCGCGCTGCCTTCGCCCCGTGCCCCGCT
CCGCCGCCGCCTCGCGCCGCCCGCCCCGGCTCTGACTGACCGCGTTACTCCCACAGGTGAGCGGGCGGGA
CGGCCCTTCTCCTCCGGGCTGTAATTAGCGCTTGGTTTAATGACGGCTTGTTTCTTTTCTGTGGCTGCGT
GAAAGCCTTGAGGGGCTCCGGGAGGGCCCTTTGTGCGGGGGGAGCGGCTCGGGGGGTGCGTGCGTGTGTG
TGTGCGTGGGGAGCGCCGCGTGCGGCTCCGCGCTGCCCGGCGGCTGTGAGCGCTGCGGGCGCGGCGCGGG
GCTTTGTGCGCTCCGCAGTGTGCGCGAGGGGAGCGCGGCCGGGGGCGGTGCCCCGCGGTGCGGGGGGGGC
TGCGAGGGGAACAAAGGCTGCGTGCGGGGTGTGTGCGTGGGGGGGTGAGCAGGGGGTGTGGGCGCGTCGG
TCGGGCTGCAACCCCCCCTGCACCCCCCTCCCCGAGTTGCTGAGCACGGCCCGGCTTCGGGTGCGGGGCT
CCGTACGGGGCGTGGCGCGGGGCTCGCCGTGCCGGGCGGGGGGTGGCGGCAGGTGGGGGTGCCGGGCGGG
GCGGGGCCGCCTCGGGCCGGGGRGGGCTCGGGGGRGGGGCGCGGCGGCCCCCGGAGCGCCGGCGGCTGTC
GAGGCGCGGCGAGCCGCAGCCATTGCCTTTTATGGTAATCGTGCGAGAGGGCGCAGGGACTTCCTTTGTC
CCAAATCTGTGCGGAGCCGAAATCTGGGAGGCGCCGCCGCACCCCCTCTAGCGGGCGCGGGGCGAAGCGG
TGCGGCGCCGGCAGGAAGGAAATGGGCGGGGAGGGCCTTCGTGCGTCGCCGCGCCGCCGTCCCCTTCTCC
CTCTCCAGCCTCGGGGCTGTCCGCGGGGGGACGGCTGCCTTCGGGGGGGACGGGGCAGGGCGGGGTTCGG
CTTCTGGCGTGTGACCGGCGGCTCTAGAGCCTCTGCTAACCATGTTCATGCCTTCTTCTTTTTCCTACAG
CTCCTGGGCAACGTGCTGGTTATTGTGCTGTCTCATCATTTTGGCAAAGAATTATCGATCCGGAGGTACG
CCACCATGGACGCCACAGCACTGGAGCGGGACGCTGTGCAGTTCGCCCGTCTGGCGGTTCAGCGCGACCA
CGAAGGCCGCTACTCCGAGGCGGTGTTTTATTACAAGGAAGCTGCACAAGCCTTAATTTATGCTGAGATG
GCAGGATCAAGCCTAGAAAATATTCAAGAAAAAATAACTGAGTATCTGGAAAGAGTTCAAGCTCTACATT
CAGCAGTTCAGTCAAAGAGTGCTGATCCTTTGAAGTCAAAACATCAGTTGGACTTAGAGCGTGCTCATTT
CCTTGTTACACAAGCTTTTGATGAAGATGAAAAAGAGAATGTTGAAGATGCTATAGAATTGTACACAGAA
GCTGTGGATCTCTGTCTGAAAACATCTTATGAAACTGCTGATAAAGTCCTGCAAAATAAACTGAAACAGT
TGGCTCGACAGGCGCTAGACAGAGCAGAAGCGCTGAGTGAGCCTTTGACCAAGCCAGTTGGCAAAATCAG
TTCAACAAGTGTTAAGCCAAAGCCACCTCCAGTGAGAGCACATTTTCCACTGGGCGCTAATCCCTTCCTT
GAAAGACCTCAGTCATTTATAAGTCCTCAGTCATGTGATGCACAAGGACAGAGATACACAGCAGAAGAAA
TAGAAGTACTCAGGACAACATCAAAAATAAATGGTATAGAATATGTTCCTTTCATGAATGTTGACCTGAG
AGAACGTTTTGCCTATCCAATGCCTTTCTGTGATAGATGGGGCAAGCTACCATTATCACCTAAACAAAAA
ACTACATTTTCCAAGTGGGTACGACCAGAAGACCTCACCAACAATCCTACAATGATATATACTGTGTCCA
GTTTTAGCATAAAGCAGACAATAGTATCGGATTGCTCCTTTGTGGCATCACTGGCCATCAGTGCAGCTTA
TGAAAGACGTTTTAATAAGAAGTTAATTACCGGCATAATTTACCCTCAAAACAAGGATGGTGAACCAGAA
TACAATCCATGTGGGAAGTATATGGTAAAACTTCACCTCAATGGTGTCCCAAGAAAGGTGATAATTGATG
ACCAGTTACCTGTTGATCACAAGGGAGAATTGCTCTGTTCTTATTCCAACAACAAAAGTGAATTATGGGT
TTCTCTCATAGAAAAAGCATACATGAAAGTCATGGGAGGATATGATTTTCCAGGATCCAACTCCAATATT
GATCTTCATGCACTGACTGGCTGGATACCAGAAAGAATTGCTATGCATTCAGATAGCCAAACTTTCAGTA
AGGATAATTCTTTCAGAATGCTTTATCAAAGATTTCACAAAGGAGATGTCCTCATCACTGCGTCAACTGG
AATGATGACAGAAGCTGAAGGAGAGAAGTGGGGTCTGGTTCCCACACACGCATATGCTGTTTTGGATATT
AGAGAGTTCAAGGGGCTGCGATTTATCCAGTTGAAAAATCCTTGGAGTCATTTACGTTGGAAAGGAAGAT
ACAGTGAAAATGATGTAAAAAACTGGACTCCAGAGTTGCAAAAGTATTTAAACTTTGATCCCCGAACAGC
TCAGAAAATAGACAACGGAATATTTTGGATTTCCTGGGATGATCTCTGCCAGTATTATGATGTGATTTAT
TTGAGTTGGAATCCAGGTCTTTTTAAAGAATCAACATGTATTCACAGTACTTGGGATGCTAAGCAAGGAC
CTGTGAAAGATGCCTATAGCCTGGCCAACAACCCCCAGTACAAACTGGAGGTGCAGTGTCCACAGGGGGG
TGCTGCAGTTTGGGTTTTGCTTAGTAGACACATAACAGACAAGGATGATTTTGCGAATAATCGAGAATTT
ATCACAATGGTTGTATACAAGACTGATGGGAAAAAAGTTTATTACCCAGCTGACCCACCTCCATACATTG
ATGGAATTCGAATTAACAGCCCTCATTATTTGACTAAGATAAAGCTGACCACACCTGGCACCCATACCTT
TACATTAGTGGTTTCTCAATATGAAAAACAGAACACAATCCATTACACGGTTCGGGTATATTCAGCATGC
AGCTTTACTTTTTCAAAGATTCCTTCACCATACACCTTATCAAAACGGATTAATGGAAAGTGGAGTGGTC
AGAGTGCTGGAGGATGTGGAAATTTCCAAGAGACTCACAAAAATAACCCCATCTACCAATTCCATATAGA
AAAGACTGGGCCGTTACTGATTGAGCTACGAGGACCAAGGCAATATAGCGTTGGATTTGAGGTTGTAACA
GTTTCTACTCTAGGAGATCCTGGTCCCCATGGCTTTCTGAGGAAATCTAGTGGTGACTATAGGTGTGGGT
TTTGCTACCTGGAATTAGAAAATATACCTTCTGGGATCTTCAATATCATTCCTAGTACCTTTTTGCCTAA
ACAAGAAGGACCTTTTTTCTTGGACTTTAATAGTATTATCCCCATCAAGATCACACAACTTCAGCTCGAG
AAGCTTGCTAGCAGATCTGGATTCGATTACAAGGATGACGATGACAAGAGCGCTTGGAGCCACCCGCAGT
TCGAGAAAGGTGGAGGTTCCGGAGGTGGATCGGGAGGTGGATCGTGGAGCCACCCGCAGTTCGAAAAATA
AAAGCTTGGGCCCGAACAAAAACTCATCTCAGAAGAGGATCTGAATAGCGCCGTCGACCATCATCATCAT
CATCATTGAGTTTAAACGGTCTCCAGCTTAAGTTTAAACCGCTGATCAGCCTCGACTGTGCCTTCTAGTT
GCCGGATCTTTTTCCCTCTGCCAAAAATTATGGGGACATCATGAAGCCCCTTGAGCATCTGACTTCTGGC
TAATAAAGGAAATTTATTTTCATTGCAATAGTGTGTTGGAATTTTTTGTGTCTCTCACTCGGAAGGACAT
ATGGGAGGGCAAATCATTTAAAACATCAGAATGAGTATTTGGTTTAGAGTTTGGCAACATATGCCCATAT
GCTGGCTGCCATGAACAAAGGTTGGCTATAAAGAGGTCATCAGTATATGAAACAGCCCCCTGCTGTCCAT
TCCTTATTCCATAGAAAAGCCTTGACTTGAGGTTAGATTTTTTTTATATTTTGTTTTGTGTTATTTTTTT
CTTTAACATCCCTAAAATTTTCCTTACATGTTTTACTAGCCAGATTTTTCCTCCTCTCCTGACTACTCCC
AGTCATAGCTGTCCCTCTTCTCTTATGGAGATCCCTCGACCTGCAGCCCAAGCTTGGCGTAATCATGGTC
ATAGCTGTTTCCTGTGTGAAATTGTTATCCGCTCACAATTCCACACAACATACGAGCCGGAAGCATAAAG
TGTAAAGCCTGGGGTGCCTAATGAGTGAGCTAACTCACATTAATTGCGTTGCGCTCACTGCCCGCTTTCC
AGTCGGGAAACCTGTCGTGCCAGCGGATCCGCATCTCAATTAGTCAGCAACCATAGTCCCGCCCCTAACT
CCGCCCATCCCGCCCCTAACTCCGCCCAGTTCCGCCCATTCTCCGCCCCATGGCTGACTAATTTTTTTTA
TTTATGCAGAGGCCGAGGCCGCCTCGGCCTCTGAGCTATTCCAGAAGTAGTGAGGAGGCTTTTTTGGAGG
CCTAGGCTTTTGCAAAAAGCTAACTTGTTTATTGCAGCTTATAATGGTTACAAATAAAGCAATAGCATCA
CAAATTTCACAAATAAAGCATTTTTTTCACTGCATTCTAGTTGTGGTTTGTCCAAACTCATCAATGTATC
TTATCATGTCTGGATCCGCTGCATTAATGAATCGGCCAACGCGCGGGGAGAGGCGGTTTGCGTATTGGGC
GCTCTTCCGCTTCCTCGCTCACTGACTCGCTGCGCTCGGTCGTTCGGCTGCGGCGAGCGGTATCAGCTCA
CTCAAAGGCGGTAATACGGTTATCCACAGAATCAGGGGATAACGCAGGAAAGAACATGTGAGCAAAAGGC
CAGCAAAAGGCCAGGAACCGTAAAAAGGCCGCGTTGCTGGCGTTTTTCCATAGGCTCCGCCCCCCTGACG
AGCATCACAAAAATCGACGCTCAAGTCAGAGGTGGCGAAACCCGACAGGACTATAAAGATACCAGGCGTT
TCCCCCTGGAAGCTCCCTCGTGCGCTCTCCTGTTCCGACCCTGCCGCTTACCGGATACCTGTCCGCCTTT
CTCCCTTCGGGAAGCGTGGCGCTTTCTCATAGCTCACGCTGTAGGTATCTCAGTTCGGTGTAGGTCGTTC
GCTCCAAGCTGGGCTGTGTGCACGAACCCCCCGTTCAGCCCGACCGCTGCGCCTTATCCGGTAACTATCG
TCTTGAGTCCAACCCGGTAAGACACGACTTATCGCCACTGGCAGCAGCCACTGGTAACAGGATTAGCAGA
GCGAGGTATGTAGGCGGTGCTACAGAGTTCTTGAAGTGGTGGCCTAACTACGGCTACACTAGAAGAACAG
TATTTGGTATCTGCGCTCTGCTGAAGCCAGTTACCTTCGGAAAAAGAGTTGGTAGCTCTTGATCCGGCAA
ACAAACCACCGCTGGTAGCGGTGGTTTTTTTGTTTGCAAGCAGCAGATTACGCGCAGAAAAAAAGGATCT
CAAGAAGATCCTTTGATCTTTTCTACGGGGTCTGACGCTCAGTGGAACGAAAACTCACGTTAAGGGATTT
TGGTCATGAGATTATCAAAAAGGATCTTCACCTAGATCCTTTTAAATTAAAAATGAAGTTTTAAATCAAT
CTAAAGTATATATGAGTAAACTTGGTCTGACAGTTACCAATGCTTAATCAGTGAGGCACCTATCTCAGCG
ATCTGTCTATTTCGTTCATCCATAGTTGCCTGACTCCCCGTCGTGTAGATAACTACGATACGGGAGGGCT
TACCATCTGGCCCCAGTGCTGCAATGATACCGCGAGACCCACGCTCACCGGCTCCAGATTTATCAGCAAT
AAACCAGCCAGCCGGAAGGGCCGAGCGCAGAAGTGGTCCTGCAACTTTATCCGCCTCCATCCAGTCTATT
AATTGTTGCCGGGAAGCTAGAGTAAGTAGTTCGCCAGTTAATAGTTTGCGCAACGTTGTTGCCATTGCTA
CAGGCATCGTGGTGTCACGCTCGTCGTTTGGTATGGCTTCATTCAGCTCCGGTTCCCAACGATCAAGGCG
AGTTACATGATCCCCCATGTTGTGCAAAAAAGCGGTTAGCTCCTTCGGTCCTCCGATCGTTGTCAGAAGT
AAGTTGGCCGCAGTGTTATCACTCATGGTTATGGCAGCACTGCATAATTCTCTTACTGTCATGCCATCCG
TAAGATGCTTTTCTGTGACTGGTGAGTACTCAACCAAGTCATTCTGAGAATAGTGTATGCGGCGACCGAG
TTGCTCTTGCCCGGCGTCAATACGGGATAATACCGCGCCACATAGCAGAACTTTAAAAGTGCTCATCATT
GGAAAACGTTCTTCGGGGCGAAAACTCTCAAGGATCTTACCGCTGTTGAGATCCAGTTCGATGTAACCCA
CTCGTGCACCCAACTGATCTTCAGCATCTTTTACTTTCACCAGCGTTTCTGGGTGAGCAAAAACAGGAAG
GCAAAATGCCGCAAAAAAGGGAATAAGGGCGACACGGAAATGTTGAATACTCATACTCTTCCTTTTTCAA
TATTATTGAAGCATTTATCAGGGTTATTGTCTCATGAGCGGATACATATTTGAATGTATTTAGAAAAATA
AACAAATAGGGGTTCCGCGCACATTTCCCCGAAAAGTGCCACCTG
Features (pLannotate 1.2.2; 21 found; start..end, strand, type, name):
      5..384     +  enhancer       CMV enhancer: human cytomegalovirus immediate early enhancer
    386..663     +  promoter       chicken β-actin promoter: No description available
    664..1680    +  intron         chimeric intron: chimera between introns from chicken β-actin and rabbit β-globin
   1756..4194    +  CDS            CAPN7: CAN7_HUMAN - Also known as PALBH. Experimental evidence at protein level: Swiss-Prot protein existence level 1. Calcium-regulated non-lysosomal thiol-protease. From Homo sapiens (Human).
   4225..4248    +  CDS            FLAG: FLAG® epitope tag, followed by an enterokinase cleavage site
   4255..4274    +  CDS            Strep-Tag II (fragment): peptide that binds Strep-Tactin®, an engineered form of streptavidin
   4315..4337    +  CDS            Strep-Tag II (fragment): peptide that binds Strep-Tactin®, an engineered form of streptavidin
   4399..4416    +  CDS            capTEV™ (fragment): composite tag for in vivo biotinylation, TEV protease cleavage, and 6xHis tagging
   4466..4483    +  polyA_signal   bGH poly(A) signal (fragment): bovine growth hormone polyadenylation signal
   4552..4607    +  polyA_signal   β-globin poly(A) signal: rabbit β-globin polyadenylation signal (Gil and Proudfoot, 1987)
   4992..5008    -  protein_bind   lac operator: The lac repressor binds to the lac operator to inhibit transcription in E. coli. This inhibition can be relieved by adding lactose or isopropyl-β-D-thiogalactopyranoside (IPTG). lac repressor encoded by lacI
   5016..5046    -  promoter       lac promoter: promoter for the E. coli lac operon
   5061..5082    -  protein_bind   CAP binding site: CAP binding activates transcription in the presence of cAMP. E. coli catabolite activator protein
   5095..5134    -  CDS            lacI (fragment): lac repressor; lacI; The lac repressor binds to the lac operator to inhibit transcription in E. coli. This inhibition can be relieved by adding lactose or isopropyl-β-D-thiogalactopyranoside (IPTG).
   5141..5163    +  promoter       SV40 promoter (fragment): SV40 enhancer and early promoter
   5187..5322    +  rep_origin     SV40 ori: SV40 origin of replication
   5342..5476    +  polyA_signal   SV40 poly(A) signal: SV40 polyadenylation signal
   5478..5532    -  CDS            lacI (fragment): lac repressor; lacI; The lac repressor binds to the lac operator to inhibit transcription in E. coli. This inhibition can be relieved by adding lactose or isopropyl-β-D-thiogalactopyranoside (IPTG).
   5715..6303    -  rep_origin     ori: high-copy-number ColE1/pMB1/pBR322/pUC origin of replication
   6474..7334    -  CDS            AmpR: β-lactamase; bla; confers resistance to ampicillin, carbenicillin, and related antibiotics
   7335..7439    -  promoter       AmpR promoter: bla
