[The description below was written by a language model from this plasmid's Addgene catalogue record and pLannotate feature annotations shown in this document.]
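Description:
pCAG-CAPN7-OSF is a 7,465-nt mammalian expression plasmid built on the pCAG backbone that encodes full-length human CAPN7 (calpain-7, also known as PALBH), a calcium-regulated non-lysosomal thiol protease. It is propagated in E. coli as a high-copy plasmid through a ColE1/pUC-type origin, with selection by ampicillin resistance from the β-lactamase gene and its native promoter. No mammalian selection marker is annotated, which suggests the plasmid is intended mainly for transient transfection. An SV40 origin is present and would permit episomal amplification in cells expressing large T antigen. Remnants of the lac promoter/operator and lacI appear to be backbone leftovers with no role in expression.

Expression is driven by the composite CAG arrangement: the human cytomegalovirus immediate-early enhancer, the chicken β-actin promoter and a chimeric chicken β-actin/rabbit β-globin intron, which together give strong, broadly active transcription in mammalian cells. The 2,439-bp CAPN7 open reading frame, inserted by Gibson cloning, is followed in frame by the backbone-encoded C-terminal OSF (One-Strep-FLAG) tag. This is annotated as a FLAG epitope followed by two Strep-tag II fragments, consistent with a tandem Strep module. A short capTEV-like match and a bGH poly(A) fragment downstream are partial hits of uncertain significance. The transcript is terminated by the rabbit β-globin polyadenylation signal.

The tag allows detection with anti-FLAG reagents and affinity capture on Strep-Tactin resin, making the construct suited to pulldown, purification and localisation work. The associated study examined calpain-7 acting with the ESCRT-III protein IST1 at the midbody to regulate abscission.
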