Addgene plasmid #193041: pCAG-CAPN7-OSF
Purpose: Mammalian expression plasmid encoding full-length CAPN7 with C-terminal OSF tag (One-Strep-FLAG)
Depositing lab: Wesley Sundquist. Depositing organization: University of Utah. Publication: The Calpain-7 protease functions together with the ESCRT-III protein IST1 within the midbody to regulate the timing and completion of abscission. Paine EL, Skalicky JJ, Whitby FG, Mackay DR, Ullman KS, Hill CP, Sundquist WI. Elife. 2023 Sep 29;12:e84515. doi: 10.7554/eLife.84515. PubMed 37772788.
Backbone
  Vector backbone: pCAG
  Vector type: Mammalian Expression
Growth in bacteria
  Bacterial resistance: Ampicillin, 100 μg/mL
  Growth temperature: 37°C
  Growth strain: DH5alpha
  Copy number: High Copy
Gene/Insert
  Gene/Insert name: CAPN7
  Species: H. sapiens (human)
  Insert size (bp): 2439
  GenBank ID: NM_014296
  Entrez Gene: CAPN7 (a.k.a. CALPAIN7, PALBH)
  Promoter: Chicken Beta-actin
  Tag / fusion protein: OSF (One-Strep-FLAG) (C terminal on backbone)
  Cloning method: Gibson Cloning
  Sequencing primers: 5′ pCAG For; 3′ pCAG Rev
Terms and licenses: Academic/Nonprofit Terms; Industry Terms: Not Available to Industry
How to cite: pCAG-CAPN7-OSF was a gift from Wesley Sundquist (Addgene plasmid # 193041 ; http://n2t.net/addgene:193041 ; RRID:Addgene_193041)
